Addgene plasmid #136207: pCDNA4.TO-ORF46-2xCSTREP
Purpose: Expresses C-terminally strep tagged Kaposi's Sarcoma Associated Herpesvirus (KSHV) ORF46
Depositing lab: Britt Glaunsinger. Depositing organization: University of California, Berkeley. Publication: Global mapping of herpesvirus-host protein complexes reveals a transcription strategy for late genes. Davis ZH, Verschueren E, Jang GM, Kleffman K, Johnson JR, Park J, Von Dollen J, Maher MC, Johnson T, Newton W, Jager S, Shales M, Horner J, Hernandez RD, Krogan NJ, Glaunsinger BA. Mol Cell. 2015 Jan 22;57(2):349-60. doi: 10.1016/j.molcel.2014.11.026. Epub 2014 Dec 24. PubMed 25544563.
Backbone
  Vector backbone: pCDNA4.TO
  Backbone manufacturer: Invitrogen
  Vector type: Mammalian Expression
  Selectable markers: Zeocin
Growth in bacteria
  Bacterial resistance: Ampicillin, 100 μg/mL
  Growth temperature: 37°C
  Growth strain: DH5alpha
  Copy number: High Copy
Gene/Insert
  Gene/Insert name: ORF46
  Species: Kaposi's sarcoma-associated herpesvirus (KSHV)
  Promoter: CMV
  Cloning method: Restriction Enzyme; 5′ cloning site Unknown (unknown if destroyed)
  Sequencing primers: 5′ CGCAAATGGGCGGTAGGCGTG; 3′ TAGAAGGCACAGTCGAGGCT
Resource information
  A portion of this plasmid was derived from a plasmid made by: cDNA of reactivated TREx BCBL-1-RTA cells
Terms and licenses: Academic/Nonprofit Terms; Industry Terms: Not Available to Industry
How to cite: pCDNA4.TO-ORF46-2xCSTREP was a gift from Britt Glaunsinger (Addgene plasmid # 136207 ; http://n2t.net/addgene:136207 ; RRID:Addgene_136207)
