[The description below was written by a language model from this plasmid's Addgene catalogue record and pLannotate feature annotations shown in this document.]
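Description:
pCDNA4.TO-ORF46-2xCSTREP is a mammalian expression plasmid of about 5.9 kb, built on the Invitrogen pCDNA4.TO backbone, that expresses ORF46 of Kaposi's sarcoma-associated herpesvirus (KSHV) with a C-terminal tandem Strep tag. It is propagated in E. coli through a high-copy ColE1/pUC-type origin with ampicillin selection (AmpR under its own bla promoter). It also carries an f1 phage origin and residual lac promoter/operator sequences from the backbone. For selection in mammalian cells, a Sh ble (BleoR) cassette conferring Zeocin resistance is driven by the SV40 early promoter and terminated by an SV40 poly(A) signal. An upstream EM7 promoter also allows the marker to be expressed in bacteria.

The expression cassette uses the human CMV immediate-early enhancer and promoter. It is followed by two short tet operator matches, which the annotation tool labels as PLtetO-1 and TRE3GV fragments. This arrangement fits the CMV/TetO2 design of the backbone: transcription is constitutive in ordinary cells but can be repressed, and then induced with tetracycline or doxycycline, in lines expressing the Tet repressor. The ORF46 coding sequence matches the KSHV uracil-DNA glycosylase, an enzyme that excises uracil from DNA, and was derived from cDNA of reactivated TREx BCBL-1-RTA cells. It is followed by the bovine growth hormone poly(A) signal. The Strep tag itself is not annotated in the feature table, although an unannotated gap between the ORF46 CDS and the poly(A) signal could accommodate it. The tag supports affinity purification on Strep-Tactin-type resins, and the associated publication concerns global mapping of herpesvirus–host protein complexes, which points to use as bait in interaction studies.
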