Features (pLannotate 1.2.2; 22 found; start..end, strand, type, name):
     28..80      -  misc_feature   bom (fragment): basis of mobility region from pBR322
    235..614     +  enhancer       CMV enhancer: human cytomegalovirus immediate early enhancer
    615..818     +  promoter       CMV promoter: human cytomegalovirus (CMV) immediate early promoter
    820..839     +  promoter       PLtetO-1 promoter (fragment): modified phage lambda PL promoter with tet operator sites (Lutz and Bujard, 1997)
    841..860     +  promoter       PLtetO-1 promoter (fragment): modified phage lambda PL promoter with tet operator sites (Lutz and Bujard, 1997)
    868..901     +  promoter       TRE3GV promoter (fragment): 3rd-generation Tet-responsive promoter that can be activated by binding of Tet-On® 3G, optimized for retroviral and lentiviral vectors
   1025..1789    +  CDS            ORF46: UNG_HHV8P - Experimental evidence at protein level: Swiss-Prot protein existence level 1. Excises uracil residues from the DNA which can arise as a result of misincorporation of dUMP residues by DNA polymerase or deamination of cytosines. Therefore may reduce deleterious uracil incorporation into the viral genome, particularly in terminally differentiated cells which lack DNA repair enzymes. From Human herpesvirus 8 type P (isolate GK18) (HHV-8) (Kaposi's sarcoma-associated herpesvirus).
   1935..2159    +  polyA_signal   bGH poly(A) signal: bovine growth hormone polyadenylation signal
   2163..2184    +  promoter       SV40 promoter (fragment): SV40 enhancer and early promoter
   2205..2633    +  rep_origin     f1 ori (sequence partly withheld): f1 bacteriophage origin of replication; arrow indicates direction of (+) strand synthesis
   2647..2976    +  promoter       SV40 promoter: SV40 enhancer and early promoter
   3024..3071    +  promoter       EM7 promoter: synthetic bacterial promoter&nbsp
   3090..3464    +  CDS            BleoR: antibiotic-binding protein; Sh ble from Streptoalloteichus hindustanus; confers resistance to bleomycin, phleomycin, and Zeocin™
   3474..3599    +  CDS            ble (fragment): BLE_KLEPN - Experimental evidence at protein level: Swiss-Prot protein existence level 1. Binding protein with a strong affinity to the bleomycin family of antibiotics. Binds to CL990; an antimitotic-antibiotic compound. From Klebsiella pneumoniae.
   3594..3715    +  polyA_signal   SV40 poly(A) signal: SV40 polyadenylation signal
   3788..3804    -  protein_bind   lac operator: The lac repressor binds to the lac operator to inhibit transcription in E. coli. This inhibition can be relieved by adding lactose or isopropyl-β-D-thiogalactopyranoside (IPTG). lac repressor encoded by lacI
   3812..3842    -  promoter       lac promoter: promoter for the E. coli lac operon
   3857..3878    -  protein_bind   CAP binding site: CAP binding activates transcription in the presence of cAMP. E. coli catabolite activator protein
   3891..3983    -  CDS            lacI (fragment): lac repressor; lacI; The lac repressor binds to the lac operator to inhibit transcription in E. coli. This inhibition can be relieved by adding lactose or isopropyl-β-D-thiogalactopyranoside (IPTG).
   4166..4754    -  rep_origin     ori: high-copy-number ColE1/pMB1/pBR322/pUC origin of replication
   4925..5785    -  CDS            AmpR: β-lactamase; bla; confers resistance to ampicillin, carbenicillin, and related antibiotics
   5786..5890    -  promoter       AmpR promoter: bla
>Addgene plasmid #136207 | pCDNA4.TO-ORF46-2xCSTREP | addgene full sequence | sequence record 268949 | Addgene NGS Result
GACGGATCGGGAGATCTCCCGATCCCCTATGGTGCACTCTCAGTACAATCTGCTCTGATGCCGCATAGTT
AAGCCAGTATCTGCTCCCTGCTTGTGTGTTGGAGGTCGCTGAGTAGTGCGCGAGCAAAATTTAAGCTACA
ACAAGGCAAGGCTTGACCGACAATTGCATGAAGAATCTGCTTAGGGTTAGGCGTTTTGCGCTGCTTCGCG
ATGTACGGGCCAGATATACGCGTTGACATTGATTATTGACTAGTTATTAATAGTAATCAATTACGGGGTC
ATTAGTTCATAGCCCATATATGGAGTTCCGCGTTACATAACTTACGGTAAATGGCCCGCCTGGCTGACCG
CCCAACGACCCCCGCCCATTGACGTCAATAATGACGTATGTTCCCATAGTAACGCCAATAGGGACTTTCC
ATTGACGTCAATGGGTGGAGTATTTACGGTAAACTGCCCACTTGGCAGTACATCAAGTGTATCATATGCC
AAGTACGCCCCCTATTGACGTCAATGACGGTAAATGGCCCGCCTGGCATTATGCCCAGTACATGACCTTA
TGGGACTTTCCTACTTGGCAGTACATCTACGTATTAGTCATCGCTATTACCATGGTGATGCGGTTTTGGC
AGTACATCAATGGGCGTGGATAGCGGTTTGACTCACGGGGATTTCCAAGTCTCCACCCCATTGACGTCAA
TGGGAGTTTGTTTTGGCACCAAAATCAACGGGACTTTCCAAAATGTCGTAACAACTCCGCCCCATTGACG
CAAATGGGCGGTAGGCGTGTACGGTGGGAGGTCTATATAAGCAGAGCTCTCCCTATCAGTGATAGAGATC
TCCCTATCAGTGATAGAGATCGTCGACGAGCTCGTTTAGTGAACCGTCAGATCGCCTGGAGACGCCATCC
ACGCTGTTTTGACCTCCATAGAAGACACCGGGACCGATCCAGCCTCCGGACTCTAGCGTTTAAACTTAAG
CTTGGTACCGAGCTCGGATCCACTAGTCCAGTGTGGTGGAATTCATGGACGCATGGTTGCAACAGACGGT
CTTTAGGGGCACCCTATCCATCAGTCAGGGGGTGGACGACCGGGATCTGTTACTGGCACCTAAGTGGATT
TCCTTTCTGAGCCTCTCATCATTTCTGAAACAGAAACTGCTCTCGCTGCTCAGACAGATTCGGGAACTTA
GGCTAACCACCACAGTGTATCCCCCACAGGACAAGCTGATGTGGTGGTCCCACTGCTGCGATCCAGAGGA
TATTAAAGTGGTGATCTTAGGCCAGGACCCGTACCACAAGGGCCAAGCTACTGGCCTGGCGTTTAGTGTG
GATCCGCAATGTCAGGTTCCACCCAGTTTGAGAAGCATCTTTAGAGAGCTAGAGGCTTCCGTCCCCAATT
TCAGTACTCCTTCCCACGGGTGCCTCGACAGCTGGGCTCGCCAGGGTGTGTTGCTACTAAACACAGTTTT
GACGGTGGAGAAGGGGAGGGCCGGCTCACACGAGGGACTTGGCTGGGATTGGTTCACGAGTTTCATCATC
AGTAGCATATCCTCAAAGTTAGAACATTGCGTTTTTCTCCTGTGGGGGCGCAAGGCCATTGACAGAACTC
CGCTCATAAACGCACAGAAACACCTGGTGCTTACGGCCCAGCATCCATCTCCGCTGGCCTCTCTTGGTGG
CCGACACTCGCGATGGCCTCGGTTCCAGGGCTGTAATCACTTTAACCTAGCCAACGACTATTTGACTCGC
CACCGGCGTGAGACTGTGGACTGGGGCCTGTTGGAGCAGTCAGGGCGGCCGCTCGAGGGAGGCGGTGGAT
GGAGCCACCCCCAGTTCGAGAAGGGCGGCGGCAGCGGCGGCGGCAGCGGCGGCGGCAGCTGGAGCCACCC
CCAGTTCGAGAAGGGGCCCGTTTAAACCCGCTGATCAGCCTCGACTGTGCCTTCTAGTTGCCAGCCATCT
GTTGTTTGCCCCTCCCCCGTGCCTTCCTTGACCCTGGAAGGTGCCACTCCCACTGTCCTTTCCTAATAAA
ATGAGGAAATTGCATCGCATTGTCTGAGTAGGTGTCATTCTATTCTGGGGGGTGGGGTGGGGCAGGACAG
CAAGGGGGAGGATTGGGAAGACAATAGCAGGCATGCTGGGGATGCGGTGGGCTCTATGGCTTCTGAGGCG
GAAAGAACCAGCTGGGGCTCTAGGGGGTATCCCC
[124 nt withheld, positions 2205-2328]
C
[91 nt withheld, positions 2330-2420]
A
[49 nt withheld, positions 2422-2470]
CCTTTGACGTTGGAGTCCACGTTCTTT
[37 nt withheld, positions 2498-2534]
ACCCTATCTCGGTCTATTCTTTTGATTTATAAGGGATTTTGCCGATTTCGGCCTATTGGTTAAAAAATGA
GCTGATTTAACAAAAATTTAACGCGAATTAATTCTGTGGAATGTGTGTCAGTTAGGGTGTGGAAAGTCCC
CAGGCTCCCCAGCAGGCAGAAGTATGCAAAGCATGCATCTCAATTAGTCAGCAACCAGGTGTGGAAAGTC
CCCAGGCTCCCCAGCAGGCAGAAGTATGCAAAGCATGCATCTCAATTAGTCAGCAACCATAGTCCCGCCC
CTAACTCCGCCCATCCCGCCCCTAACTCCGCCCAGTTCCGCCCATTCTCCGCCCCATGGCTGACTAATTT
TTTTTATTTATGCAGAGGCCGAGGCCGCCTCTGCCTCTGAGCTATTCCAGAAGTAGTGAGGAGGCTTTTT
TGGAGGCCTAGGCTTTTGCAAAAAGCTCCCGGGAGCTTGTATATCCATTTTCGGATCTGATCAGCACGTG
TTGACAATTAATCATCGGCATAGTATATCGGCATAGTATAATACGACAAGGTGAGGAACTAAACCATGGC
CAAGTTGACCAGTGCCGTTCCGGTGCTCACCGCGCGCGACGTCGCCGGAGCGGTCGAGTTCTGGACCGAC
CGGCTCGGGTTCTCCCGGGACTTCGTGGAGGACGACTTCGCCGGTGTGGTCCGGGACGACGTGACCCTGT
TCATCAGCGCGGTCCAGGACCAGGTGGTGCCGGACAACACCCTGGCCTGGGTGTGGGTGCGCGGCCTGGA
CGAGCTGTACGCCGAGTGGTCGGAGGTCGTGTCCACGAACTTCCGGGACGCCTCCGGGCCGGCCATGACC
GAGATCGGCGAGCAGCCGTGGGGGCGGGAGTTCGCCCTGCGCGACCCGGCCGGCAACTGCGTGCACTTCG
TGGCCGAGGAGCAGGACTGACACGTGCTACGAGATTTCGATTCCACCGCCGCCTTCTATGAAAGGTTGGG
CTTCGGAATCGTTTTCCGGGACGCCGGCTGGATGATCCTCCAGCGCGGGGATCTCATGCTGGAGTTCTTC
GCCCACCCCAACTTGTTTATTGCAGCTTATAATGGTTACAAATAAAGCAATAGCATCACAAATTTCACAA
ATAAAGCATTTTTTTCACTGCATTCTAGTTGTGGTTTGTCCAAACTCATCAATGTATCTTATCATGTCTG
TATACCGTCGACCTCTAGCTAGAGCTTGGCGTAATCATGGTCATAGCTGTTTCCTGTGTGAAATTGTTAT
CCGCTCACAATTCCACACAACATACGAGCCGGAAGCATAAAGTGTAAAGCCTGGGGTGCCTAATGAGTGA
GCTAACTCACATTAATTGCGTTGCGCTCACTGCCCGCTTTCCAGTCGGGAAACCTGTCGTGCCAGCTGCA
TTAATGAATCGGCCAACGCGCGGGGAGAGGCGGTTTGCGTATTGGGCGCTCTTCCGCTTCCTCGCTCACT
GACTCGCTGCGCTCGGTCGTTCGGCTGCGGCGAGCGGTATCAGCTCACTCAAAGGCGGTAATACGGTTAT
CCACAGAATCAGGGGATAACGCAGGAAAGAACATGTGAGCAAAAGGCCAGCAAAAGGCCAGGAACCGTAA
AAAGGCCGCGTTGCTGGCGTTTTTCCATAGGCTCCGCCCCCCTGACGAGCATCACAAAAATCGACGCTCA
AGTCAGAGGTGGCGAAACCCGACAGGACTATAAAGATACCAGGCGTTTCCCCCTGGAAGCTCCCTCGTGC
GCTCTCCTGTTCCGACCCTGCCGCTTACCGGATACCTGTCCGCCTTTCTCCCTTCGGGAAGCGTGGCGCT
TTCTCATAGCTCACGCTGTAGGTATCTCAGTTCGGTGTAGGTCGTTCGCTCCAAGCTGGGCTGTGTGCAC
GAACCCCCCGTTCAGCCCGACCGCTGCGCCTTATCCGGTAACTATCGTCTTGAGTCCAACCCGGTAAGAC
ACGACTTATCGCCACTGGCAGCAGCCACTGGTAACAGGATTAGCAGAGCGAGGTATGTAGGCGGTGCTAC
AGAGTTCTTGAAGTGGTGGCCTAACTACGGCTACACTAGAAGAACAGTATTTGGTATCTGCGCTCTGCTG
AAGCCAGTTACCTTCGGAAAAAGAGTTGGTAGCTCTTGATCCGGCAAACAAACCACCGCTGGTAGCGGTG
GTTTTTTTGTTTGCAAGCAGCAGATTACGCGCAGAAAAAAAGGATCTCAAGAAGATCCTTTGATCTTTTC
TACGGGGTCTGACGCTCAGTGGAACGAAAACTCACGTTAAGGGATTTTGGTCATGAGATTATCAAAAAGG
ATCTTCACCTAGATCCTTTTAAATTAAAAATGAAGTTTTAAATCAATCTAAAGTATATATGAGTAAACTT
GGTCTGACAGTTACCAATGCTTAATCAGTGAGGCACCTATCTCAGCGATCTGTCTATTTCGTTCATCCAT
AGTTGCCTGACTCCCCGTCGTGTAGATAACTACGATACGGGAGGGCTTACCATCTGGCCCCAGTGCTGCA
ATGATACCGCGAGACCCACGCTCACCGGCTCCAGATTTATCAGCAATAAACCAGCCAGCCGGAAGGGCCG
AGCGCAGAAGTGGTCCTGCAACTTTATCCGCCTCCATCCAGTCTATTAATTGTTGCCGGGAAGCTAGAGT
AAGTAGTTCGCCAGTTAATAGTTTGCGCAACGTTGTTGCCATTGCTACAGGCATCGTGGTGTCACGCTCG
TCGTTTGGTATGGCTTCATTCAGCTCCGGTTCCCAACGATCAAGGCGAGTTACATGATCCCCCATGTTGT
GCAAAAAAGCGGTTAGCTCCTTCGGTCCTCCGATCGTTGTCAGAAGTAAGTTGGCCGCAGTGTTATCACT
CATGGTTATGGCAGCACTGCATAATTCTCTTACTGTCATGCCATCCGTAAGATGCTTTTCTGTGACTGGT
GAGTACTCAACCAAGTCATTCTGAGAATAGTGTATGCGGCGACCGAGTTGCTCTTGCCCGGCGTCAATAC
GGGATAATACCGCGCCACATAGCAGAACTTTAAAAGTGCTCATCATTGGAAAACGTTCTTCGGGGCGAAA
ACTCTCAAGGATCTTACCGCTGTTGAGATCCAGTTCGATGTAACCCACTCGTGCACCCAACTGATCTTCA
GCATCTTTTACTTTCACCAGCGTTTCTGGGTGAGCAAAAACAGGAAGGCAAAATGCCGCAAAAAAGGGAA
TAAGGGCGACACGGAAATGTTGAATACTCATACTCTTCCTTTTTCAATATTATTGAAGCATTTATCAGGG
TTATTGTCTCATGAGCGGATACATATTTGAATGTATTTAGAAAAATAAACAAATAGGGGTTCCGCGCACA
TTTCCCCGAAAAGTGCCACCTGACGTC
